>Addgene plasmid #213855 | pAAV_BiVIPe4_dTomato_nlsdTomato | addgene full sequence | sequence record 425681 | Addgene NGS Result
CCTGCAGGCAGCTGCGCGCTCGCTCGCTCACTGAGGCCGCCCGGGCGTCGGGCGACCTTTGGTCGCCCGG
CCTCAGTGAGCGAGCGAGCGCGCAGAGAGGGAGTGGCCAACTCCATCACTAGGGGTTCCTGCGGCCGCAC
GCGTATCGATTATTTTAAATCCTCATTGGTCAGGAATGTTTACATTCATAGTGTGAAGCAGAGCCTGAAA
TGCCAACTTAGTACTTCAGTGTGCTGCTAAATTGACTAAGCGTGCTGAACAGTAATAGCTTGGTACTAGA
AGCCCAATGGCAGGGCTCAGTGGCCAAATGTTTTTATTATTACGAAGTAATAAGGCTAATAAGCAGTGTT
GTGTGATGGAAGGCAGGCTTACTTCTATTTAAAGATGGAATGAACAGCTTTGATGGGGACAAGCAAAGAA
CACAAGAACATTAGCTGTGTTCCGATATTCAGTGCACATAGGCCAGAGCTTGGCAAACATTTCTGTAATG
GCCAGATGATAAACATTTGAGGATTGGAAGACTATAGGGTCTCCAATGCAACCACTAAAATCGATGTTTA
AACTTCCTGCAGCCCGGGCTGGGCATAAAAGTCAGGGCAGAGCCATCTATTGCTTACATTTGCTTCTAGC
CTGCAAGTCGAGGAGCGCAGCCTTCCAGAAGCAGAGCGCGGCGCCTTAAGCTGCAGAAGTTGGTCGTGAG
GCACTGGGCACGTAAGTATCAAGGTTACAAGACAGGTTTAAGGAGACCAATAGAAACTGGGCTTGTCGAG
ACAGAGAAGACTCTTGCGTTTCTGATAGGCACCTATTGGTCTTACTGACATCCACTTTGCCTTTCTCTCC
ACAGCGAGCTCGCTAGCGCGATCGCTGCCACCATGGTGAGCAAGGGCGAGGAGGTCATCAAAGAGTTCAT
GCGCTTCAAGGTGCGCATGGAGGGCTCCATGAACGGCCACGAGTTCGAGATCGAGGGCGAGGGCGAGGGC
CGCCCCTACGAGGGCACCCAGACCGCCAAGCTGAAGGTGACCAAGGGCGGCCCCCTGCCCTTCGCCTGGG
ACATCCTGTCCCCCCAGTTCATGTACGGCTCCAAGGCGTACGTGAAGCACCCCGCCGACATCCCCGATTA
CAAGAAGCTGTCCTTCCCCGAGGGCTTCAAGTGGGAGCGCGTGATGAACTTCGAGGACGGCGGTCTGGTG
ACCGTGACCCAGGACTCCTCCCTGCAGGACGGCACGCTGATCTACAAGGTGAAGATGCGCGGCACCAACT
TCCCCCCCGACGGCCCCGTAATGCAGAAGAAGACCATGGGCTGGGAGGCCTCCACCGAGCGCCTGTACCC
CCGCGACGGCGTGCTGAAGGGCGAGATCCACCAGGCCCTGAAGCTGAAGGACGGCGGCCACTACCTGGTG
GAGTTCAAGACCATCTACATGGCCAAGAAGCCCGTGCAACTGCCCGGCTACTACTACGTGGACACCAAGC
TGGACATCACCTCCCACAACGAGGACTACACCATCGTGGAACAGTACGAGCGCTCCGAGGGCCGCCACCA
CCTGTTCCTGTACGGCATGGACGAGCTGTACAAGTCCGGAGATAACGGAAGCGGAGCCACTAACTTCTCC
CTGTTGAAACAAGCAGGGGATGTCGAAGAGAATCCCGGGCCATCTAGAATGGCCCCCAAGAAGAAGAGGA
AGGTGGTGAGCAAGGGCGAGGAGGTCATCAAAGAGTTCATGCGCTTCAAGGTGCGCATGGAGGGCTCCAT
GAACGGCCACGAGTTCGAGATCGAGGGCGAGGGCGAGGGCCGCCCCTACGAGGGCACCCAGACCGCCAAG
CTGAAGGTGACCAAGGGCGGCCCCCTGCCCTTCGCCTGGGACATCCTGTCCCCCCAGTTCATGTACGGCT
CCAAGGCGTACGTGAAGCACCCCGCCGACATCCCCGATTACAAGAAGCTGTCCTTCCCCGAGGGCTTCAA
GTGGGAGCGCGTGATGAACTTCGAGGACGGCGGTCTGGTGACCGTGACCCAGGACTCCTCCCTGCAGGAC
GGCACGCTGATCTACAAGGTGAAGATGCGCGGCACCAACTTCCCCCCCGACGGCCCCGTAATGCAGAAGA
AGACCATGGGCTGGGAGGCCTCCACCGAGCGCCTGTACCCCCGCGACGGCGTGCTGAAGGGCGAGATCCA
CCAGGCCCTGAAGCTGAAGGACGGCGGCCACTACCTGGTGGAGTTCAAGACCATCTACATGGCCAAGAAG
CCCGTGCAACTGCCCGGCTACTACTACGTGGACACCAAGCTGGACATCACCTCCCACAACGAGGACTACA
CCATCGTGGAACAGTACGAGCGCTCCGAGGGCCGCCACCACCTGTTCCTGTACGGCATGGACGAGCTGTA
CAAGTAAGTCGACGGCGCGCCCCACCCCTGCAGGGAATTCGATATCAAGCTTATCGATAATCAACCTCTG
GATTACAAAATTTGTGAAAGATTGACTGGTATTCTTAACTATGTTGCTCCTTTTACGCTATGTGGATACG
CTGCTTTAATGCCTTTGTATCATGCTATTGCTTCCCGTATGGCTTTCATTTTCTCCTCCTTGTATAAATC
CTGGTTGCTGTCTCTTTATGAGGAGTTGTGGCCCGTTGTCAGGCAACGTGGCGTGGTGTGCACTGTGTTT
GCTGACGCAACCCCCACTGGTTGGGGCATTGCCACCACCTGTCAGCTCCTTTCCGGGACTTTCGCTTTCC
CCCTCCCTATTGCCACGGCGGAACTCATCGCCGCCTGCCTTGCCCGCTGCTGGACAGGGGCTCGGCTGTT
GGGCACTGACAATTCCGTGGTGTTGTCGGGGAAATCATCGTCCTTTCCTTGGCTGCTCGCCTATGTTGCC
ACCTGGATTCTGCGCGGGACGTCCTTCTGCTACGTCCCTTCGGCCCTCAATCCAGCGGACCTTCCTTCCC
GCGGCCTGCTGCCGGCTCTGCGGCCTCTTCCGCGTCTTCGCCTTCGCCCTCAGACGAGTCGGATCTCCCT
TTGGGCCGCCTCCCCGCATCGATACCGAGCGCTGCTCGAGAGATCTGTGATAGCGGCCATCAAGCTGGCC
GCGACTCTAGATCATAATCAGCCATACCACATTTGTAGAGGTTTTACTTGCTTTAAAAAACCTCCCACAC
CTCCCCCTGAACCTGAAACATAAAATGAATGCAATTGTTGTTGTTAACTTGTTTATTGCAGCTTATAATG
GTTACAAATAAAGCAATAGCATCACAAATTTCACAAATAAAGCATTTTTTTCACTGCATTCTAGTTGTGG
TTTGTCCAAACTCATCAATGTATCAGCTTATCGATACCGCATGCACGTGCGGACCGAGCGGCCGCAGGAA
CCCCTAGTGATGGAGTTGGCCACTCCCTCTCTGCGCGCTCGCTCGCTCACTGAGGCCGGGCGACCAAAGG
TCGCCCGACGCCCGGGCTTTGCCCGGGCGGCCTCAGTGAGCGAGCGAGCGCGCAGCTGCCTGCAGGGGCG
CCTGATGCGGTATTTTCTCCTTACGCATCTGTGCGGTATTTCACACCGCATA
[95 nt withheld, positions 3553-3647]
T
[46 nt withheld, positions 3649-3694]
C
[141 nt withheld, positions 3696-3836]
CCTTTGACGTTGGAGTCCACGTTCTTT
[37 nt withheld, positions 3864-3900]
ACTCTATCTCGGGCTATTCTTTTGATTTATAAGGGATTTTGCCGATTTCGGTCTATTGGTTAAAAAATGA
GCTGATTTAACAAAAATTTAACGCGAATTTTAACAAAATATTAACGTTTACAATTTTATGGTGCACTCTC
AGTACAATCTGCTCTGATGCCGCATAGTTAAGCCAGCCCCGACACCCGCCAACACCCGCTGACGCGCCCT
GACGGGCTTGTCTGCTCCCGGCATCCGCTTACAGACAAGCTGTGACCGTCTCCGGGAGCTGCATGTGTCA
GAGGTTTTCACCGTCATCACCGAAACGCGCGAGACGAAAGGGCCTCGTGATACGCCTATTTTTATAGGTT
AATGTCATGATAATAATGGTTTCTTAGACGTCAGGTGGCACTTTTCGGGGAAATGTGCGCGGAACCCCTA
TTTGTTTATTTTTCTAAATACATTCAAATATGTATCCGCTCATGAGACAATAACCCTGATAAATGCTTCA
ATAATATTGAAAAAGGAAGAGTATGAGTATTCAACATTTCCGTGTCGCCCTTATTCCCTTTTTTGCGGCA
TTTTGCCTTCCTGTTTTTGCTCACCCAGAAACGCTGGTGAAAGTAAAAGATGCTGAAGATCAGTTGGGTG
CACGAGTGGGTTACATCGAACTGGATCTCAACAGCGGTAAGATCCTTGAGAGTTTTCGCCCCGAAGAACG
TTTTCCAATGATGAGCACTTTTAAAGTTCTGCTATGTGGCGCGGTATTATCCCGTATTGACGCCGGGCAA
GAGCAACTCGGTCGCCGCATACACTATTCTCAGAATGACTTGGTTGAGTACTCACCAGTCACAGAAAAGC
ATCTTACGGATGGCATGACAGTAAGAGAATTATGCAGTGCTGCCATAACCATGAGTGATAACACTGCGGC
CAACTTACTTCTGACAACGATCGGAGGACCGAAGGAGCTAACCGCTTTTTTGCACAACATGGGGGATCAT
GTAACTCGCCTTGATCGTTGGGAACCGGAGCTGAATGAAGCCATACCAAACGACGAGCGTGACACCACGA
TGCCTGTAGCAATGGCAACAACGTTGCGCAAACTATTAACTGGCGAACTACTTACTCTAGCTTCCCGGCA
ACAATTAATAGACTGGATGGAGGCGGATAAAGTTGCAGGACCACTTCTGCGCTCGGCCCTTCCGGCTGGC
TGGTTTATTGCTGATAAATCTGGAGCCGGTGAGCGTGGGTCTCGCGGTATCATTGCAGCACTGGGGCCAG
ATGGTAAGCCCTCCCGTATCGTAGTTATCTACACGACGGGGAGTCAGGCAACTATGGATGAACGAAATAG
ACAGATCGCTGAGATAGGTGCCTCACTGATTAAGCATTGGTAACTGTCAGACCAAGTTTACTCATATATA
CTTTAGATTGATTTAAAACTTCATTTTTAATTTAAAAGGATCTAGGTGAAGATCCTTTTTGATAATCTCA
TGACCAAAATCCCTTAACGTGAGTTTTCGTTCCACTGAGCGTCAGACCCCGTAGAAAAGATCAAAGGATC
TTCTTGAGATCCTTTTTTTCTGCGCGTAATCTGCTGCTTGCAAACAAAAAAACCACCGCTACCAGCGGTG
GTTTGTTTGCCGGATCAAGAGCTACCAACTCTTTTTCCGAAGGTAACTGGCTTCAGCAGAGCGCAGATAC
CAAATACTGTTCTTCTAGTGTAGCCGTAGTTAGGCCACCACTTCAAGAACTCTGTAGCACCGCCTACATA
CCTCGCTCTGCTAATCCTGTTACCAGTGGCTGCTGCCAGTGGCGATAAGTCGTGTCTTACCGGGTTGGAC
TCAAGACGATAGTTACCGGATAAGGCGCAGCGGTCGGGCTGAACGGGGGGTTCGTGCACACAGCCCAGCT
TGGAGCGAACGACCTACACCGAACTGAGATACCTACAGCGTGAGCTATGAGAAAGCGCCACGCTTCCCGA
AGGGAGAAAGGCGGACAGGTATCCGGTAAGCGGCAGGGTCGGAACAGGAGAGCGCACGAGGGAGCTTCCA
GGGGGAAACGCCTGGTATCTTTATAGTCCTGTCGGGTTTCGCCACCTCTGACTTGAGCGTCGATTTTTGT
GATGCTCGTCAGGGGGGCGGAGCCTATGGAAAAACGCCAGCAACGCGGCCTTTTTACGGTTCCTGGCCTT
TTGCTGGCCTTTTCTCACATGT
Features (pLannotate 1.2.2; 17 found; start..end, strand, type, name):
     12..39      +  repeat_region  AAV2 ITR (fragment): inverted terminal repeat of adeno-associated virus serotype 2 inverted
     68..95      +  repeat_region  AAV2 ITR (fragment): inverted terminal repeat of adeno-associated virus serotype 2 inverted
    712..844     +  intron         chimeric intron: chimera between introns from human β-globin and immunoglobulin heavy chain genes
    873..1574    +  CDS            dTomato: dTomato is a basic (constitutively fluorescent) orange fluorescent protein published in 2004, derived from Discosoma sp.. It is reported to be a somewhat slowly-maturing dimer with low acid sensitivity.
   1684..2384    +  CDS            dTomato (fragment): dimeric variant of DsRed fluorescent protein (Shaner et al., 2004) mammalian codon-optimized
   2414..2439    +  misc_feature   MCS (fragment): pBluescript multiple cloning site
   2439..3027    +  misc_feature   WPRE: woodchuck hepatitis virus posttranscriptional regulatory element
   3090..3173    +  CDS            large T antigen (fragment): large T antigen from SV40 (simian virus 40)
   3196..3277    +  polyA_signal   SV40 poly(A) signal: SV40 polyadenylation signal
   3356..3496    +  repeat_region  AAV2 ITR: inverted terminal repeat of adeno-associated virus serotype 2 inverted
   3501..3552    -  misc_feature   bom (fragment): basis of mobility region from pBR322
   3571..4026    +  rep_origin     f1 ori (sequence partly withheld): f1 bacteriophage origin of replication; arrow indicates direction of (+) strand synthesis
   4027..4076    -  misc_feature   bom (fragment): basis of mobility region from pBR322
   4178..4213    -  CDS            rop (fragment): Rop protein, which maintains plasmids at low copy number; rop
   4308..4412    +  promoter       AmpR promoter: bla
   4413..5273    +  CDS            AmpR: β-lactamase; bla; confers resistance to ampicillin, carbenicillin, and related antibiotics
   5444..6032    +  rep_origin     ori: high-copy-number ColE1/pMB1/pBR322/pUC origin of replication
