[The description below was written by a language model from this plasmid's Addgene catalogue record and pLannotate feature annotations shown in this document.]
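Description:
pAAV_BiVIPe4_dTomato_nlsdTomato is an AAV transfer plasmid of about 6.1 kb, built on the pAAV-S5E2-dTom-nlsdTom backbone, that expresses a red fluorescent reporter under the control of BiVIPe4 (alias YWE4.2), an enhancer selected to target VIP-expressing interneurons. In bacteria it is maintained by a high-copy ColE1/pUC-type origin and selected with ampicillin through the AmpR (β-lactamase) cassette. An f1 origin and small remnants of pBR322 bom and rop sequences are also present in the backbone.

The expression cassette lies between AAV2 inverted terminal repeats, which direct replication and packaging of the intervening DNA into AAV capsids. The right ITR is annotated in full, while only short fragments of the left ITR were detected. The enhancer itself, and any minimal promoter paired with it, are not annotated in the feature table. They presumably occupy the unannotated stretch between the left ITR and the chimeric β-globin/immunoglobulin intron that precedes the coding region. The roughly 1.5 kb synthetic insert encodes dTomato, a P2A self-cleaving peptide and a second dTomato carrying a nuclear localization signal. A single transcript therefore yields both cytoplasmic and nuclear-targeted fluorescent protein, labelling cell morphology and giving a bright nuclear signal useful for identifying or counting cells. A WPRE downstream enhances transcript stability and expression, and an SV40 polyadenylation signal terminates the message.

The construct belongs to an enhancer-AAV toolbox for accessing distinct interneuron subtypes. It is used to produce recombinant AAV that fluorescently marks VIP interneurons without relying on transgenic driver lines.
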