Addgene plasmid #213855: pAAV_BiVIPe4_dTomato_nlsdTomato
Purpose: AAV construct expressing dTomato driven by VIP interneuron-targeting enhancer. Alias: pAAV_YWE4.2_dTomato_nlsdTomato
Depositing lab: Gordon Fishell. Publication: An enhancer-AAV toolbox to target and manipulate distinct interneuron subtypes. Furlanis E, Dai M, Leyva Garcia B, Tran T, Vergara J, Pereira A, Gorissen BL, Wills S, Vlachos A, Hairston A, Dwivedi D, Du S, McMahon J, Huang S, Morabito A, Vazquez A, Kim S, Lee AT, Chang EF, Razzaq T, Qazi A, Vargish G, Yuan X, Caccavano A, Hunt S, Chittajallu R, McLean N, Hewitt L, Paranzino E, Rice H, Cummins AC, Plotnikova A, Mohanty A, Tangen AC, Shin JH, Azadi R, Eldridge MAG, Alvarez VA, Averbeck BB, Alyahyay M, Vallejo TR, Soheib M, Vattino LG, MacGregor CP, Chatain CP, Banks E, Olah VJ, Naskar S, Hill S, Liebergall S, Badiani R, Hyde L, Hanley E, Xu Q, Allaway KC, Goldberg EM, Rowan MJM, Nowakowski TJ, Lee S, Favuzzi E, Kaeser PS, Sjulson L, Batista-Brito R, Takesian AE, Ibrahim LA, Iqbal A, Pelkey KA, McBain CJ, Dimidschstein J, Fishell G, Wang Y. Neuron. 2025 May 21;113(10):1525-1547.e15. doi: 10.1016/j.neuron.2025.05.002. PubMed 40403705.
Backbone
  Vector backbone: pAAV-S5E2-dTom-nlsdTom
  Total vector size (bp): 6093
  Vector type: AAV
Growth in bacteria
  Bacterial resistance: Ampicillin, 100 μg/mL
  Growth temperature: 37°C
  Growth strain: NEB Stable
  Copy number: High Copy
Gene/Insert
  Gene/Insert name: dTomato_P2A_nls.dTomato
  Species: Synthetic
  Insert size (bp): 1512
Terms and licenses: Academic/Nonprofit Terms; Industry Terms: Not Available to Industry
Depositor comments: Please visit https://doi.org/10.1101/2024.07.17.603924 for bioRxiv preprint.
How to cite: pAAV_BiVIPe4_dTomato_nlsdTomato was a gift from Gordon Fishell (Addgene plasmid # 213855 ; http://n2t.net/addgene:213855 ; RRID:Addgene_213855) For viral preps, please replace (Addgene plasmid # 213855) in the above sentence with: (Addgene viral prep # 213855-AAV1) or (Addgene viral prep # 213855-PHPeB)
